Addgene plasmid #43725: III-TTGG
Depositing lab: Chad Cowan & Kiran Musunuru. Depositing organization: Harvard University. Publication: A TALEN Genome-Editing System for Generating Human Stem Cell-Based Disease Models. Ding Q, Lee YK, Schaefer EA, Peters DT, Veres A, Kim K, Kuperwasser N, Motola DL, Meissner TB, Hendriks WT, Trevisan M, Gupta RM, Moisan A, Banks E, Friesen M, Schinzel RT, Xia F, Tang A, Xia Y, Figueroa E, Wann A, Ahfeldt T, Daheron L, Zhang F, Rubin LL, Peng LF, Chung RT, Musunuru K, Cowan CA. Cell Stem Cell. 2012 Dec 12. pii: S1934-5909(12)00645-5. doi: 10.1016/j.stem.2012.11.011. PubMed 23246482.
Backbone
  Vector backbone: pCRII-TOPO
  Backbone manufacturer: Invitrogen
  Backbone size w/o insert (bp): 3973
  Vector type: Bacterial Cloning
Growth in bacteria
  Bacterial resistance: Ampicillin and Kanamycin, 100 & 50 μg/mL
  Growth temperature: 37°C
  Growth strain: Top10
  Copy number: High Copy
Gene/Insert
  Gene/Insert name: III-TTGG
  Species: Synthetic
  Insert size (bp): 426
  Cloning method: TOPO Cloning
  Sequencing primers: 5′ T7; 3′ M13-rev
Terms and licenses: Academic/Nonprofit Terms; Industry Terms: Not Available to Industry
How to cite: III-TTGG was a gift from Chad Cowan & Kiran Musunuru (Addgene plasmid # 43725 ; http://n2t.net/addgene:43725 ; RRID:Addgene_43725)
