[The description below was written by a language model from this plasmid's Addgene catalogue record.]
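Description:
III-TTGG is a bacterial cloning plasmid built on the commercial pCRII-TOPO backbone (about 4 kb without insert), carrying a 426 bp synthetic insert introduced by TOPO cloning. It is maintained at high copy number in E. coli and is recorded as conferring resistance to both ampicillin and kanamycin, consistent with the dual markers of this TOPO vector family. The insert sits between the T7 and M13-reverse primer sites, which are listed for sequencing across it. No feature table is provided, so the origin of replication and other backbone elements are not itemised in the record.

The insert is described only by its name, but the associated publication reports a TALEN genome-editing system for generating human stem cell-based disease models. In that context, the name suggests that this plasmid is one module in a library of pre-assembled TAL effector repeat blocks. "TTGG" would denote the four DNA bases recognised by the encoded repeats, and "III" the position of the block in the ordered assembly of a full array. The insert size fits roughly four TALE repeats of about 34 amino acids each. This interpretation is inferred from the name, size and publication; the record does not state it explicitly, and it does not give the repeat-variable diresidues, the flanking assembly sites or the destination vector. The plasmid has no expression elements for the insert listed and appears to be a storage and source clone. The repeat block would be excised or amplified from it and joined with other modules to build custom TALENs targeting a chosen genomic sequence.
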