>Addgene plasmid #43725 | III-TTGG | depositor partial sequence | sequence record 58990 | III-TTGG sequence 426 bps
CGTCTCGGCTCACCCCAGAGCAGGTCGTGGCCATTGCCTCGAATGGAGGGGGCAAACAGGCGTTGGAAAC
CGTACAACGATTGCTGCCGGTGCTGTGCCAAGCGCACGGACTCACCCCAGAGCAGGTCGTGGCCATTGCC
TCGAATGGAGGGGGCAAACAGGCGTTGGAAACCGTACAACGATTGCTGCCGGTGCTGTGCCAAGCGCACG
GCCTCACCCCAGAGCAGGTCGTGGCAATCGCGAGCAATAACGGCGGAAAACAGGCTTTGGAAACGGTGCA
GAGGCTCCTTCCAGTGCTGTGCCAAGCGCACGGATTAACCCCAGAGCAGGTCGTGGCAATCGCGAGCAAT
AACGGCGGAAAACAGGCTTTGGAAACGGTGCAGAGGCTCCTTCCAGTGCTGTGCCAAGCGCACGGACTCA
GAGACG
