>Addgene plasmid #43725 | III-TTGG | addgene partial sequence | sequence record 61731 | M13-F20 5'-TGTAAAACGACGGCCAGT-3'
TTGGGCGATTGGGCCCTCTGATGCATGCTCGAGCGGCCGCCAGTGTGATGGATATCTGCAGAATTCGCCC
TTGATGCCGTCCTAGCGCGTCTCGGCTCACCCCAGAGCAGGTCGTGGCCATTGCCTCGAATGGAGGGGGC
AAACAGGCGTTGGAAACCGTACAACGATTGCTGCCGGTGCTGTGCCAAGCGCACGGACTCACCCCAGAGC
AGGTCGTGGCCATTGCCTCGAATGGAGGGGGCAAACAGGCGTTGGAAACCGTACAACGATTGCTGCCGGT
GCTGTGCCAAGCGCACGGCCTCACCCCAGAGCAGGTCGTGGCAATCGCGAGCAATAACGGCGGAAAACAG
GCTTTGGAAACGGTGCAGAGGCTCCTTCCAGTGCTGTGCCAAGCGCACGGATTAACCCCAGAGCAGGTCG
TGGCAATCGCGAGCAATAACGGCGGAAAACAGGCTTTGGAAACGGTGCAGAGGCTCCTTCCAGTGCTGTG
CCAAGCGCACGGACTCAGAGACGTGGGCACAGGAAAGATACTTAAGGGCGAATTCCAGCACACTGGCGGC
CGTTACTAGTGGATCCGAGCTCGGTACCAAGCTTGATGCATAGCTTGAGTATTCTATAGTGTCACCTAAA
TAGCTTGGCGTAATCATGGTCATAGCTGTTTCCTGTGTGAAATTGTTATCCGCTCACAATTCCACACAAC
ATACGAGCCGGAAGCATAAAGTGTAAAGCCTGGGGTGCCTAATGAGTGAGCTAACTCACATTAATTGCGT
TGCGCTCACTGCCCGCTTTCCAGTCGGGAAACCTGTCGTGCCAGCTGCATTAATGAATCGGCCAACGCGC
GGGGAGAGGCGGTTTGCGTATTGGGCGCTCTTCCGCTTCCTCGCTCACTGACTCGCTGCGCTCGGTCGTT
CGGCTGCGGCGAGCGTTCACTC
